>Addgene plasmid #208200 | 1529_pAAV-CB-FKBP12-BirA-HA | addgene full sequence | sequence record 411126 | Addgene NGS Result
CCTTAATTAGGCTGCGCGCTCGCTCGCTCACTGAGGCCGCCCGGGCAAAGCCCGGGCGTCGGGCGACCTT
TGGTCGCCCGGCCTCAGTGAGCGAGCGAGCGCGCAGAGAGGGAGTGGCCAACTCCATCACTAGGGGTTCC
TTGTAGTTAATGATTAACCCGCCATGCTACTTATCTACGTAGCCATGCTCTAGGAAGATCGGAATTCGCC
CTTAAGCTAGTATGCCAAGTACGCCCCCTATTGACGTCAATGACGGTAAATGGCCCGCCTGGCATTATGC
CCAGTACATGACCTTATGGGACTTTCCTACTTGGCAGTACATCTACTCGAGGCCACGTTCTGCTTCACTC
TCCCCATCTCCCCCCCCTCCCCACCCCCAATTTTGTATTTATTTATTTTTTAATTATTTTGTGCAGCGAT
GGGGGCGGGGGGGGGGGGCGCGCGCCAGGSGGGGSGGGGGGGGGGGAGGGGGGGGGSGGGGCGAGGCGGA
GAGGTGCGGCGGCAGCCAATCAGAGCGGCGCGCTCCGAAAGTTTCCTTTTATGGCGAGGCGGCGGCGGCG
GCGGCCCTATAAAAAGCGAAGCGCGCGGCGGGCGGGAGCGGGATCAGAATGATCTGATATCATCGATGAA
TTCGAGCTCGGTACCCGGGGATCCTCTAGAGTCGAGGAACTGAAAAACCAGAAAGTTAACTGGTAAGTTT
AGTCTTTTTGTCTTTTATTTCAGGTCCCGGATCCGGTGGTGGTGCAAATCAAAGAACTGCTCCTCAGTGG
ATGTTGCCTTTACTTCTAGGGAAGTTGGTCGTGAGGCACTGGGCAGGTAAGTATCAAGGTTACAAGACAG
GTTTAAGGAGACCAATAGAAACTGGGCTTGTCGAGACAGAGAAGACTCTTGCGTTTCTGATAGGCACCTA
TTGGTCTTACTGACATCCACTTTGCCTTTCTCTCCACAGGTGTCCAGGCGGCCGCCATGGGAGTGCAGGT
GGAGACCATCTCTCCTGGAGACGGGCGCACCTTCCCAAAGCGCGGCCAGACCTGCGTGGTGCACTACACG
GGGATGCTTGAAGATGGAAAGAAATTTGATTCCTCTCGGGACAGAAACAAGCCTTTTAAGTTTACACTAG
GCAAGCAGGAGGTGATCCGAGGCTGGGAGGAAGGGGTAGCCCAGATGAGTGTGGGTCAGAGAGCCAAACT
GATAATCTCCTCAGACTATGCCTATGGAGCCACCGGGCACCCAGGCATCATCCCACCACATGCCACTCTT
GTTTTTGATGTGGAGCTTCTAAAACTGGAAGGAGGATCGGGAATGAAGGACAACACCGTGCCCCTGAAGC
TGATCGCCCTGCTGGCCAACGGCGAGTTCCACTCTGGCGAGCAGCTGGGAGAGACCCTGGGAATGAGCAG
AGCCGCCATCAACAAGCACATCCAGACACTGAGAGACTGGGGAGTGGACGTGTTCACCGTGCCTGGCAAG
GGCTACAGCCTGCCTGAGCCTATCCAGCTGCTGAACGCCAAGCAGATCCTGGGACAGCTGGATGGCGGAA
GCGTGGCCGTGCTGCCTGTGATCGACTCCACCAATCAGTACCTGCTGGACAGAATCGGAGAGCTGAAGTC
CGGCGACGCCTGCATCGCCGAGTACCAGCAGGCTGGCAGAGGAGGCAGAGGACGGAAGTGGTTCAGCCCA
TTCGGAGCCAACCTGTACCTGTCCATGTTCTGGAGACTGGAGCAGGGACCTGCTGCTGCCATCGGACTGA
GTCTGGTGATCGGAATCGTGATGGCCGAGGTGCTGAGAAAGCTGGGAGCCGACAAGGTGAGAGTGAAGTG
GCCTAATGACCTGTACCTCCAGGACCGCAAGCTGGCTGGCATCCTGGTGGAGCTGACAGGCAAGACAGGC
GATGCCGCTCAGATCGTGATCGGAGCCGGAATCAACATGGCCATGAGAAGAGTGGAGGAGAGCGTGGTGA
ACCAGGGCTGGATCACCCTGCAGGAGGCTGGCATCAACCTGGACCGGAACACCCTGGCCGCCATGCTGAT
CAGAGAGCTGAGAGCCGCTCTGGAGCTGTTCGAGCAGGAGGGACTGGCTCCTTACCTGAGCAGATGGGAG
AAGCTGGACAACTTCATCAACAGACCTGTGAAGCTGATCATCGGCGACAAGGAAATCTTCGGCATCTCCA
GAGGAATCGACAAGCAGGGAGCTCTGCTGCTGGAGCAGGACGGAATCATCAAGCCCTGGATGGGCGGAGA
AATCTCCCTGAGAAGCGCAGAGAAGGCTTACCCTTACGATGTACCGGATTACGCATAATAATAAGCTTGG
ATCCAATCAACCTCTGGATTACAAAATTTGTGAAAGATTGACTGGTATTCTTAACTATGTTGCTCCTTTT
ACGCTATGTGGATACGCTGCTTTAATGCCTTTGTATCATGCTATTGCTTCCCGTATGGCTTTCATTTTCT
CCTCCTTGTATAAATCCTGGTTGCTGTCTCTTTATGAGGAGTTGTGGCCCGTTGTCAGGCAACGTGGCGT
GGTGTGCACTGTGTTTGCTGACGCAACCCCCACTGGTTGGGGCATTGCCACCACCTGTCAGCTCCTTTCC
GGGACTTTCGCTTTCCCCCTCCCTATTGCCACGGCGGAACTCATCGCCGCCTGCCTTGCCCGCTGCTGGA
CAGGGGCTCGGCTGTTGGGCACTGACAATTCCGTGGTGTTGTCGGGGAAATCATCGTCCTTTCCTTGGCT
GCTCGCCTGTGTTGCCACCTGGATTCTGCGCGGGACGTCCTTCTGCTACGTCCCTTCGGCCCTCAATCCA
GCGGACCTTCCTTCCCGCGGCCTGCTGCCGGCTCTGCGGCCTCTTCCGCGTCTTCGAGATCTGCCTCGAC
TGTGCCTTCTAGTTGCCAGCCATCTGTTGTTTGCCCCTCCCCCGTGCCTTCCTTGACCCTGGAAGGTGCC
ACTCCCACTGTCCTTTCCTAATAAAATGAGGAAATTGCATCGCATTGTCTGAGTAGGTGTCATTCTATTC
TGGGGGGTGGGGTGGGGCAGGACAGCAAGGGGGAGGATTGGGAAGACAATAGCAGGCATGCTGGGGACTC
GAGTTAAGGGCGAATTCCCGATAAGGATCTTCCTAGAGCATGGCTACGTAGATAAGTAGCATGGCGGGTT
AATCATTAACTACAAGGAACCCCTAGTGATGGAGTTGGCCACTCCCTCTCTGCGCGCTCGCTCGCTCACT
GAGGCCGGGCGACCAAAGGTCGCCCGACGCCCGGGCTTTGCCCGGGCGGCCTCAGTGAGCGAGCGAGCGC
GCAGCCTTAATTAACCTAATTCACTGGCCGTCGTTTTACAACGTCGTGACTGGGAAAACCCTGGCGTTAC
CCAACTTAATCGCCTTGCAGCACATCCCCCTTTCGCCAGCTGGCGTAATAGCGAAGAGGCCCGCACCGAT
CGCCCTTCCCAACAGTTGCGCAGCCTGAATGGCGAATGGG
[124 nt withheld, positions 3471-3594]
C
[91 nt withheld, positions 3596-3686]
A
[49 nt withheld, positions 3688-3736]
CCTTTGACGTTGGAGTCCACGTTCTTT
[37 nt withheld, positions 3764-3800]
ACCCTATCTCGGTCTATTCTTTTGATTTATAAGGGATTTTGCCGATTTCGGCCTATTGGTTAAAAAATGA
GCTGATTTAACAAAAATTTAACGCGAATTTTAACAAAATATTAACGCTTACAATTTAGGTGGCACTTTTC
GGGGAAATGTGCGCGGAACCCCTATTTGTTTATTTTTCTAAATACATTCAAATATGTATCCGCTCATGAG
ACAATAACCCTGATAAATGCTTCAATAATATTGAAAAAGGAAGAGTATGAGTATTCAACATTTCCGTGTC
GCCCTTATTCCCTTTTTTGCGGCATTTTGCCTTCCTGTTTTTGCTCACCCAGAAACGCTGGTGAAAGTAA
AAGATGCTGAAGATCAGTTGGGTGCACGAGTGGGTTACATCGAACTGGATCTCAACAGCGGTAAGATCCT
TGAGAGTTTTCGCCCCGAAGAACGTTTTCCAATGATGAGCACTTTTAAAGTTCTGCTATGTGGCGCGGTA
TTATCCCGTATTGACGCCGGGCAAGAGCAACTCGGTCGCCGCATACACTATTCTCAGAATGACTTGGTTG
AGTACTCACCAGTCACAGAAAAGCATCTTACGGATGGCATGACAGTAAGAGAATTATGCAGTGCTGCCAT
AACCATGAGTGATAACACTGCGGCCAACTTACTTCTGACAACGATCGGAGGACCGAAGGAGCTAACCGCT
TTTTTGCACAACATGGGGGATCATGTAACTCGCCTTGATCGTTGGGAACCGGAGCTGAATGAAGCCATAC
CAAACGACGAGCGTGACACCACGATGCCTGTAGCAATGGCAACAACGTTGCGCAAACTATTAACTGGCGA
ACTACTTACTCTAGCTTCCCGGCAACAATTAATAGACTGGATGGAGGCGGATAAAGTTGCAGGACCACTT
CTGCGCTCGGCCCTTCCGGCTGGCTGGTTTATTGCTGATAAATCTGGAGCCGGTGAGCGTGGGTCTCGCG
GTATCATTGCAGCACTGGGGCCAGATGGTAAGCCCTCCCGTATCGTAGTTATCTACACGACGGGGAGTCA
GGCAACTATGGATGAACGAAATAGACAGATCGCTGAGATAGGTGCCTCACTGATTAAGCATTGGTAACTG
TCAGACCAAGTTTACTCATATATACTTTAGATTGATTTAAAACTTCATTTTTAATTTAAAAGGATCTAGG
TGAAGATCCTTTTTGATAATCTCATGACCAAAATCCCTTAACGTGAGTTTTCGTTCCACTGAGCGTCAGA
CCCCGTAGAAAAGATCAAAGGATCTTCTTGAGATCCTTTTTTTCTGCGCGTAATCTGCTGCTTGCAAACA
AAAAAACCACCGCTACCAGCGGTGGTTTGTTTGCCGGATCAAGAGCTACCAACTCTTTTTCCGAAGGTAA
CTGGCTTCAGCAGAGCGCAGATACCAAATACTGTTCTTCTAGTGTAGCCGTAGTTAGGCCACCACTTCAA
GAACTCTGTAGCACCGCCTACATACCTCGCTCTGCTAATCCTGTTACCAGTGGCTGCTGCCAGTGGCGAT
AAGTCGTGTCTTACCGGGTTGGACTCAAGACGATAGTTACCGGATAAGGCGCAGCGGTCGGGCTGAACGG
GGGGTTCGTGCACACAGCCCAGCTTGGAGCGAACGACCTACACCGAACTGAGATACCTACAGCGTGAGCT
ATGAGAAAGCGCCACGCTTCCCGAAGGGAGAAAGGCGGACAGGTATCCGGTAAGCGGCAGGGTCGGAACA
GGAGAGCGCACGAGGGAGCTTCCAGGGGGAAACGCCTGGTATCTTTATAGTCCTGTCGGGTTTCGCCACC
TCTGACTTGAGCGTCGATTTTTGTGATGCTCGTCAGGGGGGCGGAGCCTATGGAAAAACGCCAGCAACGC
GGCCTTTTTACGGTTCCTGGCCTTTTGCTGGCCTTTTGCTCACATGTTCTTTCCTGCGTTATCCCCTGAT
TCTGTGGATAACCGTATTACCGCCTTTGAGTGAGCTGATACCGCTCGCCGCAGCCGAACGACCGAGCGCA
GCGAGTCAGTGAGCGAGGAAGCGGAAGAGCGCCCAATACGCAAACCGCCTCTCCCCGCGCGTTGGCCGAT
TCATTAATGCAGCTGGCACGACAGGTTTCCCGACTGGAAAGCGGGCAGTGAGCGCAACGCAATTAATGTG
AGTTAGCTCACTCATTAGGCACCCCAGGCTTTACACTTTATGCTTCCGGCTCGTATGTTGTGTGGAATTG
TGAGCGGATAACAATTTCACACAGGAAACAGCTATGACCATGATTACGCCAGATTTAATTAAGG
Features (pLannotate 1.2.2; 20 found; start..end, strand, type, name):
     11..141     -  repeat_region  AAV2 ITR (fragment): inverted terminal repeat of adeno-associated virus serotype 2 inverted
    221..326     +  enhancer       CMV enhancer (fragment): human cytomegalovirus immediate early enhancer; contains an 18-bp deletion relative to the standard CMV enhancer
    333..594     +  promoter       chicken β-actin promoter: No description available
    628..665     +  misc_feature   MCS (fragment): pUC18/19 multiple cloning site
    693..789     +  intron         SV40 intron: modified SV40 intron with splice donor and acceptor sites
    817..949     +  intron         chimeric intron: chimera between introns from human β-globin and immunoglobulin heavy chain genes
    967..1290    +  CDS            Fkbp1a: FKB1A_MOUSE - Also known as Fkbp1. Experimental evidence at protein level: Swiss-Prot protein existence level 1. Keeps in an inactive conformation TGFBR1, the TGF-beta type I serine/threonine kinase receptor, preventing TGF-beta receptor activation in absence of ligand. Recruits SMAD7 to ACVR1B which prevents the association of SMAD2 and SMAD3 with the activin receptor complex, thereby blocking the activin signal. May modulate the RYR1 calcium channel activity. PPIases accelerate the folding of proteins. It catalyzes the cis-trans isomerization of proline imidic peptide bonds in oligopeptides
   1303..2265    +  CDS            BirA(R118G): promiscuous R118G mutant of the E. coli biotin protein ligase (Cronan, 2005) also known as BirA* or BioID
   2315..2856    +  misc_feature   WPRE (fragment): woodchuck hepatitis virus posttranscriptional regulatory element
   2870..3077    +  polyA_signal   bGH poly(A) signal: bovine growth hormone polyadenylation signal
   3165..3295    +  repeat_region  AAV2 ITR (fragment): inverted terminal repeat of adeno-associated virus serotype 2 inverted
   3309..3466    +  CDS            lacZα (fragment): LacZα fragment of β-galactosidase; lacZ fragment
   3471..3899    +  rep_origin     f1 ori (sequence partly withheld): f1 bacteriophage origin of replication; arrow indicates direction of (+) strand synthesis
   3952..4056    +  promoter       AmpR promoter: bla
   4057..4917    +  CDS            AmpR: β-lactamase; bla; confers resistance to ampicillin, carbenicillin, and related antibiotics
   5088..5676    +  rep_origin     ori: high-copy-number ColE1/pMB1/pBR322/pUC origin of replication
   5859..5951    +  CDS            lacI (fragment): lac repressor; lacI; The lac repressor binds to the lac operator to inhibit transcription in E. coli. This inhibition can be relieved by adding lactose or isopropyl-β-D-thiogalactopyranoside (IPTG).
   5964..5985    +  protein_bind   CAP binding site: CAP binding activates transcription in the presence of cAMP. E. coli catabolite activator protein
   6000..6030    +  promoter       lac promoter: promoter for the E. coli lac operon
   6038..6054    +  protein_bind   lac operator: The lac repressor binds to the lac operator to inhibit transcription in E. coli. This inhibition can be relieved by adding lactose or isopropyl-β-D-thiogalactopyranoside (IPTG). lac repressor encoded by lacI
