[The description below was written by a language model from this plasmid's Addgene catalogue record and pLannotate feature annotations shown in this document.]
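Description:
1529_pAAV-CB-FKBP12-BirA-HA is an AAV transfer plasmid built on a pEMBL8-derived backbone for expressing a mouse FKBP12 proximity-biotinylation bait in mammalian cells or tissues after packaging into recombinant AAV. It is propagated in E. coli through a high-copy ColE1/pUC-type origin with ampicillin selection (AmpR under its own bla promoter). The backbone also retains an f1 phage origin and remnants of the lac region (lacZα and lacI fragments, CAP site, lac promoter and operator). The catalogue lists a total size of about 6.1 kb, consistent with the sequenced record. As in other ITR-containing plasmids, the repeats can rearrange in bacteria, which is why a recombination-deficient strain is specified for propagation.

The packaged genome lies between two AAV2 inverted terminal repeats, both annotated as fragments. Expression is driven by a "CB" hybrid promoter made up of a partial CMV enhancer and the chicken β-actin promoter. Next come a modified SV40 intron and a chimeric β-globin/immunoglobulin intron, which generally promote efficient mRNA processing. The open reading frame fuses murine Fkbp1a (FKBP12) to BirA(R118G), the promiscuous E. coli biotin ligase used in BioID. The construct name and stated purpose indicate a C-terminal HA epitope tag, although the feature table does not annotate it separately. A WPRE fragment and the bovine growth hormone polyadenylation signal complete the cassette and boost transcript stability and expression.

In use, the FKBP12-BirA fusion biotinylates proteins in its vicinity, so neighbouring and interacting proteins can be captured and identified. The associated study concerns excitation-contraction coupling complexes in muscle triads and dyads, which fits with FKBP12's annotated association with the RyR1 calcium channel.
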