Addgene plasmid #208200: 1529_pAAV-CB-FKBP12-BirA-HA
Purpose: Express the murine FKBP12-BirA-HA fusion protein in AAV vector
Depositing lab: Susan Hamilton. Depositing organization: Baylor College of Medicine. Publication: Speg interactions that regulate the stability of excitation-contraction coupling protein complexes in triads and dyads. Lee CS, Jung SY, Yee RSZ, Agha NH, Hong J, Chang T, Babcock LW, Fleischman JD, Clayton B, Hanna AD, Ward CS, Lanza D, Hurley AE, Zhang P, Wehrens XHT, Lagor WR, Rodney GG, Hamilton SL. Commun Biol. 2023 Sep 14;6(1):942. doi: 10.1038/s42003-023-05330-y. PubMed 37709832.
Backbone
  Vector backbone: pEMBL8
  Backbone size w/o insert (bp): 5769
  Total vector size (bp): 6093
  Vector type: AAV
Growth in bacteria
  Bacterial resistance: Ampicillin, 100 μg/mL
  Growth temperature: 37°C
  Growth strain: NEB Stable
  Growth instructions: Confirm ITRs after propagation by restriction digest with XmaI, sequencing
  Copy number: High Copy
Gene/Insert
  Gene/Insert name: Fkbp12
  Species: M. musculus (mouse)
  Entrez Gene: Fkbp1a (a.k.a. FKBP12, Fkbp, Fkbp1)
  Promoter: Chicken beta-actin
  Cloning method: Restriction Enzyme; 5′ cloning site NotI (unknown if destroyed); 3′ cloning site HindIII (unknown if destroyed)
  Sequencing primers: 5′ gctcctcagtggatgttgcctttac
Resource information
  A portion of this plasmid was derived from a plasmid made by: Dr. Pumin Zhang created the targeting vectors. Dr. Jin Hong synthesized and cloned the plasmid.
Terms and licenses: Academic/Nonprofit Terms; Industry Terms: Not Available to Industry
How to cite: 1529_pAAV-CB-FKBP12-BirA-HA was a gift from Susan Hamilton (Addgene plasmid # 208200 ; http://n2t.net/addgene:208200 ; RRID:Addgene_208200)
